>Addgene plasmid #36347 | pSMP-SETDB1_1 | depositor partial sequence | sequence record 45504 | hairpin
TGCTGTTGACAGTGAGCGCGGGCTTTCATGTTATCTATAATAGTGAAGCCACAGATGTATTATAGATAAC
ATGAAAGCCCATGCCTACTGCCTCGGA
