>Addgene plasmid #36347 | pSMP-SETDB1_1 | addgene partial sequence | sequence record 46569 | pSMP-F (5' TACATCGTGACCTGGGAAG 3')
GCCCTTTGTCCCCTAAGCCTCCGCCTCCTCTTCCTCCATCCGCCCCGTCTCTCCCCCTTGAACCTCCTCG
TTCGACCCCGCCTCGATCCTCCCTTTATCCAGCCCTCACTCCTTCTCTAGGCGCCGGAATTAGATCTCTC
GACTAGGGATAACAGGGTAATTGTTTGAATGAGGCTTCAGTACTTTACAGAATCGTTGCCTGCACATCTT
GGAAACACTTGCTGGGATTACTTCTTCAGGTTAACCCAACAGAAGGTCGAGAAGGTATATTGCTGTTGAC
AGTGAGCGCGGGCTTTCATGTTATCTATAATAGTGAAGCCACAGATGTATTATAGATAACATGAAAGCCC
ATGCCTACTGCCTCGGAATTCAAGGGGCTACTTTAGGAGCAATTATCTTGTTTACTAAAACTGAATACCT
TGCTATCTCTTTGATACATTTTTACAAAGCTGAATTAAAATGGTATAAATTAAATCACTTTTTTCAATTG
GAAGACTAATGCGTTTAAACACGCGGCGACGCGTTCTACCGGGTAGGGGAGGCGCTTTTCCCAAGGCAGT
CTGGAGCATGCGCTTTAGCAGCCCCGCTGGGCACTTGGCGCTACACAAGTGGCCTCTGGCCTCGCACACA
TTCCACATCCACCGGTAGGCGCCAACCGGCTCCGTTCTTTGGTGGCCCCTTCGCGCCACCTTCTACTCCT
CCCCTAGTCAGGAAGTTCCCCCCCGCCCCGCAGCTCGCGTCGTGCAGGACGTGACAAATGGAAGTAGCAC
GTCTCACTAGTCTCGTGCAGATGGACAGCACCGCTGAGCAAT
