[The description below was written by a language model from this plasmid's Addgene catalogue record.]
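Description:
pSMP-SETDB1_1 is a retroviral RNAi plasmid that delivers a short hairpin RNA against human SETDB1 (also known as ESET or KMT1E), a histone H3 lysine 9 methyltransferase. It is built on the pSMP backbone, listed at about 6.7 kb without the insert and classed as a mammalian expression, retroviral and RNAi vector. The hairpin-encoding insert was placed between XhoI and EcoRI sites, both of which remain intact, so the cassette can in principle be excised or exchanged. In bacteria the plasmid is maintained as a high-copy replicon under ampicillin selection, and the recorded host is a recombination-deficient strain of the kind generally chosen to keep the repeated sequences of retroviral vectors stable. In mammalian cells, transduced populations are selected with puromycin.

No feature table accompanies the record, so the promoter driving the hairpin, the long terminal repeats, the packaging signal, the origin of replication and the arrangement of the puromycin cassette are not stated. The record also does not say whether the hairpin sits in a microRNA-type scaffold. As a retroviral vector, it would normally be packaged into viral particles in a producer cell line and used to integrate the shRNA cassette stably into target cells, giving sustained knockdown of SETDB1. The "_1" suffix suggests it is one of several independent hairpins against the same gene, although the record does not say so explicitly. The associated publication concerns chromatin-modifying enzymes as modulators of reprogramming, which fits use of this construct in loss-of-function experiments testing how depletion of SETDB1 affects the reprogramming of human somatic cells.
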