Addgene plasmid #36347: pSMP-SETDB1_1
Depositing lab: George Daley. Depositing organization: Boston Children's Hospital. Publication: Chromatin-modifying enzymes as modulators of reprogramming. Onder TT, Kara N, Cherry A, Sinha AU, Zhu N, Bernt KM, Cahan P, Marcarci BO, Unternaehrer J, Gupta PB, Lander ES, Armstrong SA, Daley GQ. Nature. 2012 Mar 4;483(7391):598-602. doi: 10.1038/nature10953. PubMed 22388813.
Backbone
  Vector backbone: pSMP
  Backbone manufacturer: Steve Elledge
  Backbone size w/o insert (bp): 6699
  Vector type: Mammalian Expression, Retroviral, RNAi
  Selectable markers: Puromycin
Growth in bacteria
  Bacterial resistance: Ampicillin, 100 μg/mL
  Growth temperature: 30°C
  Growth strain: Stbl3
  Copy number: High Copy
Gene/Insert
  Gene/Insert name: SETDB1
  gRNA/shRNA sequence: GGCTTTCATGTTATCTATA
  Species: H. sapiens (human)
  Entrez Gene: SETDB1 (a.k.a. ESET, H3-K9-HMTase4, KG1T, KMT1E, TDRD21)
  Cloning method: Restriction Enzyme; 5′ cloning site XhoI (not destroyed); 3′ cloning site EcoRI (not destroyed)
  Sequencing primers: 5′ pSMP-F
Terms and licenses: Academic/Nonprofit Terms; Industry Terms: Not Available to Industry
How to cite: pSMP-SETDB1_1 was a gift from George Daley (Addgene plasmid # 36347 ; http://n2t.net/addgene:36347 ; RRID:Addgene_36347)
